Addgene plasmid #159808: pMDJ20 - pEXP [Psmu-1 | Cre Recombinase (PATCs) | smu-1 UTR]
Purpose: Optimized enzyme for genome editing in C. elegans
Depositing lab: Christian Froekjaer-Jensen. Depositing organization: King Abdullah University of Science and Technology (KAUST). Publication: Engineering rules that minimize germline silencing of transgenes in simple extrachromosomal arrays in C. elegans. Aljohani MD, El Mouridi S, Priyadarshini M, Vargas-Velazquez AM, Frokjaer-Jensen C. Nat Commun. 2020 Dec 9;11(1):6300. doi: 10.1038/s41467-020-19898-0. PubMed 33298957.
Backbone
  Vector backbone: pDEST R4-R3
  Vector type: Worm Expression
Growth in bacteria
  Bacterial resistance: Ampicillin, 100 μg/mL
  Growth temperature: 37°C
  Growth strain: DH5alpha
  Copy number: High Copy
Gene/Insert
  Gene/Insert name: pEXP [Psmu-1 | Cre Recombinase (PATCs) | smu-1 UTR]
  Species: C. elegans (nematode)
  Mutation: Not applicable
  Cloning method: Gateway Cloning
Terms and licenses: Academic/Nonprofit Terms; Industry Terms: Not Available to Industry
Depositor comments: See www.wormbuilder.org for more information.
How to cite: pMDJ20 - pEXP [Psmu-1 | Cre Recombinase (PATCs) | smu-1 UTR] was a gift from Christian Froekjaer-Jensen (Addgene plasmid # 159808 ; http://n2t.net/addgene:159808 ; RRID:Addgene_159808)
