[The description below was written by a language model from this plasmid's Addgene catalogue record and pLannotate feature annotations shown in this document.]
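Description:
pMDJ20 is a 6.7 kb C. elegans expression plasmid assembled by multisite Gateway recombination into the pDEST R4-R3 destination backbone. It is maintained in E. coli as a high-copy plasmid through a ColE1/pUC-type origin and selected with ampicillin via the β-lactamase gene and its native promoter. Short remnants of lacZα, bom and rop are backbone leftovers with no evident role in the design, and an 18-nt match to the yeast URA3 promoter inside the third slot is most likely an incidental annotation hit.

The expression cassette is laid out in the three slots typical of this Gateway system. The attB4–attB1 interval (about 1 kb) carries the smu-1 promoter, the attB1–attB2 interval (about 2.2 kb) carries the Cre recombinase gene, and the attB2–attB3 interval (about 1 kb) carries the smu-1 3' UTR. Cre is the bacteriophage P1 enzyme that catalyses site-specific recombination between loxP sites. Only two short stretches of this slot are recognised as Cre coding sequence by the annotation. That fits a recoded gene interrupted by introns, since the construct name states that the gene contains PATCs (periodic A/T clusters). These are non-coding sequence motifs used in worm transgenes to counteract germline silencing, although the intron structure itself is not annotated in the record.

The stated purpose is an optimized enzyme for genome editing in C. elegans, and the associated work concerns design rules that reduce germline silencing of transgenes carried on simple extrachromosomal arrays. The plasmid therefore serves as a source of Cre in worms, for example to excise or rearrange loxP-flanked sequences, though the record does not list specific applications.
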