Features (pLannotate 1.2.2; 13 found; start..end, strand, type, name):
     37..57      +  protein_bind   attB4: mutant version of attB; core recombination site for the Gateway® BP reaction BP Clonase™
   1050..1074    +  protein_bind   attB1: mutant version of attB; recombination site for the Gateway® BP reaction BP Clonase™
   1079..1153    +  CDS            cre (fragment): RECR_BPP1 - Experimental evidence at protein level: Swiss-Prot protein existence level 1. Catalyzes site-specific recombination between two 34-base- pair LOXP sites. Its role is to maintain the phage genome as a monomeric unit-copy plasmid in the lysogenic state. From Escherichia phage P1 (Bacteriophage P1).
   1641..1904    +  CDS            cre (fragment): RECR_BPP1 - Experimental evidence at protein level: Swiss-Prot protein existence level 1. Catalyzes site-specific recombination between two 34-base- pair LOXP sites. Its role is to maintain the phage genome as a monomeric unit-copy plasmid in the lysogenic state. From Escherichia phage P1 (Bacteriophage P1).
   3325..3345    -  protein_bind   attB2: mutant version of attB; core recombination site for the Gateway® BP reaction BP Clonase™
   3777..3794    -  promoter       URA3 promoter (fragment): S. cerevisiae URA3
   4339..4359    -  protein_bind   attB3: mutant version of attB; core recombination site for the Gateway® BP reaction BP Clonase™
   4363..4520    +  CDS            lacZα (fragment): LacZα fragment of β-galactosidase; lacZ fragment
   4526..4625    -  misc_feature   bom (fragment): basis of mobility region from pBR322
   4727..4762    -  CDS            rop (fragment): Rop protein, which maintains plasmids at low copy number; rop
   4857..4961    +  promoter       AmpR promoter: bla
   4962..5822    +  CDS            AmpR: β-lactamase; bla; confers resistance to ampicillin, carbenicillin, and related antibiotics
   5993..6581    +  rep_origin     ori: high-copy-number ColE1/pMB1/pBR322/pUC origin of replication
>Addgene plasmid #159808 | pMDJ20 - pEXP [Psmu-1 | Cre Recombinase (PATCs) | smu-1 UTR] | addgene full sequence | sequence record 317232 | Addgene NGS Result
CAGGAAACAGCTATGACCATGATTACGCCAAGCTATCAACTTTGTATAGAAAAGTTGAAATTTTTCAGGC
GGGAAGTGGCTTCGGTGCGTTCAACAAACGCGCTTTTGACTCGCTAGCCGGATCCGGCTTCAGCGGTTTT
GACAAAAGAGCTTTCGATTCACTGGCTGGACAAGGTTTTACTGGATTTGAGAAACGCGCCTTTGATACAG
TGGTACGGTTTTCGGTGGAAATTCCAGTTTTTCGAATTTTCAATAATTTTCAGAGCACGTCAGGCTTTGA
CGATTTCAAATTGTGAAGAGCTCACTGATATTTAAAATTTGGTTCAATTCAAGCACATATTTTTGAGGTA
AGCAACTGATTTTAATGTTGTTAATCAAATGAAAAGTGAAATTTTTGGAATAATTTTTTTTTGTTTTCAG
GTAGCTCCAACGAACGACACACACAAGCCCAGTCCCCCAGTATTCCTGACGACAGCCCCTGCTCACACAC
TTTTTATTATAATTCCTTTTTTTTCAAACTTTTTTTTCAAATTTTATACTTTAATCTCAAAAAACCTATT
CATACGAACACAAGTACCGGTGTGCGTGTGTGAGAATAAGAATTTATTTTAAAAAAATAAAGAATGTCGT
CCTGTTTTTTCATATTTATTGAAGAAAATGGAGCTGGAAAAAAATCAATTGTAAAAAACAGAAAAACGTG
CTGATAAAATGCATTGTACGCAAACTGTGGATTTTGAGAACTAACGTAGTCAAGCAAAAATCTCTGGAAT
TTTATCGATTTTTAACGGATAAACTGTTGTTTTTTGTAACTGTGCATGAAAAAAAATCTCAGGCAAAAAT
ATTTTCTGAAAAAAAAAGAGTTTAAACACAAATGCAAGTCCACAAAAAACTCCAATTTGAAATTCGCTCC
AAAAACGCAAAACACGCCAAGCGCTCGTGCTGGCGCATTTGCCGATCGCTTCCAAAAAGGCTGGCGCACT
TCTCGTGTCCGAGGATATTCGAATTTTACACGTCATTTTCAGCCGTTTTTCACCGAATTTTCGCTGAAAA
CAAGTTTGTACAAAAAAGCAGGCTAAAAATGTCCAACCTCCTCACCGTCCACCAAAACCTCCCAGCCCTC
CCAGTCGACGCCACCTCCGACGAGGTCCGTAAGGTATTTTCCTGCATTTTTCAACTGGGAAAATGAAAGA
AAATCGATAATTTCAGAACCTCATGGACATGTTCCGTGACCGTCAAGCCTTCTCCGAGCACACCTGGAAG
ATGCTCCTCTCCGTCTGCCGTTCCTGGGCCGCCTGGTGCAAGCTCAACAACCGTAAGTGGTTCCCAGCCG
AGCCAGGTAAGTTTTCTTATGGGAAAGAAGGAAAAAACCGAGATTTTACTTGAAAAATTGAATTTTTCGC
GGGATTTTCACCAAAAATTGTTGAATATTCATTATTTCACGCTGTAAAACAAAAAAAAAAAAAATCAAAA
ACTACGTTGAAATCGCGTTTTTAAGCGAATTTTCTTCAGAATTGCCAGATTTTAACCCCAAATTTTGCAG
TTTTTAAATAAAATTTCACCTTTTCGGCTCAAATTGTAGATTTTCCTGAAAATTTAGTACAAAAAACAAT
TTCCTCGTAAATTTTTCAAATAGATTTTCAGAGGACGTCCGTGACTACCTCCTCTACCTCCAAGCCCGTG
GACTCGCCGTCAAGACCATCCAACAACACCTCGGACAACTCAACATGCTCCACCGTCGTTCCGGACTCCC
ACGTCCATCCGACTCCAACGCCGTCTCCCTCGTCATGCGTCGTATCCGTAAGGAGAACGTCGACGCCGGA
GAGCGTGCCAAGCAAGCCCTCGCCTTCGAGCGTACCGACTTCGACCAAGTCCGTTCCCTCATGGAGAACT
CCGACCGTTGCCAAGGTAAGTTATGTCTACCTGCCTGCCTACCGCCTAAATTTTTTGTGAAGTTTCTTCA
AAAAATCCAGAAAAAAAAACAATTTTCATACGATTTTTTCCCTTAAAATTGTGAATTTTCATGCTTTTTA
GCCCCAAAAGTCATTATTTGAGAAAAAATTTCATACAAAAAAGTTTTGAGAAATACACAATTTTTTAAAT
GTAATTTTCAAATTTTCAATTTTCAACTAGAAAATTCACAAAACTTGTAAATTTTGGACCAAAACATTTA
TACAATTACTTTTTTTGAATCTAATAACTACAATAACTACAAATTTAACATTTTCAGACATCCGTAACCT
CGCCTTCCTCGGAATCGCCTACAACACCCTCCTCCGTATCGCCGAGATCGCCCGTATCCGTGTCAAGGAC
ATCTCCCGTACCGACGGAGGACGTATGCTCATCCACATCGGACGTACCAAGACCCTCGTCTCCACCGCCG
GAGTCGAGAAGGCCCTCTCCCTCGGAGTCACCAAGCTCGTCGAGCGTTGGATCTCCGTCTCCGGAGTCGC
CGACGACCCAAACAACTACCTCTTCTGCCGTGTCCGTAAGGTAAGTTCTTTTTTTGAAAAGTGCAGTTTG
TAGTCTAATTTTCATTTATTTTCTTTTTAAAAAACGCATCAATTTTTAAATATTTTGGGACAAAATCCGA
AAACTGTACTAATTTGTAGTTTGTAAAATTAAAAAAAAAACGCAAAAAAATGTTTTCAAAAATGCTTAGA
ATAAAAATAAAATTTCTAAAAAATTGAACAAAATAAACATTTAAAAATTCAAAAAGTTTGAAAAAATGCA
AAGTTTTTTAATGCAAAAAATATTTAATGTTTAAACAAATTTAAAAAATGTTGTAAGAATATGTTTAGAG
ACAGTTTTTAAATGTTAAATTGCAAAAAAAAAAAGCAAAAAAAAATTTGAAAAATGTAACAGAAAATTTT
AATTAAAAAAGTCGTGTTTTTTTCAAACCTGCAATTCTTTGTAATTTTATTTATAAAGAGAAACAAATCA
AATTGTATATTACGAAAAACGATACTAAAATTCGAAAATTTGCGGTTTTTTGCGTAAAAAATACGGTTCC
GTAATTTTCAGAACGGAGTCGCCGCCCCATCCGCCACCTCCCAACTCTCCACCCGTGCCCTCGAGGGAAT
CTTCGAGGCCACCCACCGTCTCATCTACGGAGCCAAGGACGACTCCGGACAACGTTACCTCGCCTGGTCC
GGACACTCCGCCCGTGTCGGAGCCGCCCGTGACATGGCCCGTGCCGGAGTCTCCATCCCAGAGATCATGC
AAGCCGGAGGATGGACCAACGTCAACATCGTCATGAACTACATCCGTAACCTCGACTCCGAGACGGGAGC
CATGGTCCGTCTCCTCGAGGACGGAGACTAGACCCAGCTTTCTTGTACAAAGTGGATTAATTTTCCCCAG
ATTTCCCCACGATTTTTTTTGACATTTTTATGAAAATTTTCTCTAAAAGTTACCCCTATTTTGTTTAGAC
TGATCTCTTATTTTATCCAATGTTTCAAATTTTTGAAATTGCTCGAAAATTCCAATTTTCACATATTTTT
GTTGATTTTTTCGCCATTTTCCCCTGATAAATTAACTTATTTTTGCAATTTTTTCTTTCGAAAAAATATT
GGTTTCTCATCACCATTTATCCTTTTTTTTATGGAGTTAAAAATTGTTAAAAAAATTTAATTTTTTTTCT
AATTTTAGAGTCAAAACGGGTTCGAATCTAGAGCGTAGCTGTACGATTTTTTGGCGATTTTTGCGGTTTT
CTGGTGAGTTTTTTTAAAGTTATTTTTTTGAAAAAAATTCTTGAAAATAAAAGGAAATTGTTTTAAAAAA
AAATTTCAAAGAAAAAATTTTGAAAAAATTGAAACATTTTTTTTATTTTGACCAAAAATATTGAAAATTA
ATTAACATTTTTTTTTGGAAAGTTAATTTTTAATACAAATTTTTTAAATTTATTTTACAAAAAAAATTGA
ATTTCTGTGAAAAATCAGTTTTCCAGTACATAATGATTTGACCAAAAAAAATTGAAAAAAATGATTTTTT
AAAATTAAAAATACCATAAAATGCTGAAAATTCAGAAAAATAAGTAAATTTTAAAAAATTCTGGAAAAAC
ATCTAAAAACCCCCCAAATATAATATTTTGGACCCTTTTATTTTCTGCTCGACATCTCAAATATCCTCCA
ATTTTTCGCTTTTTTGATTAATTGAAAGCATAGTGGGGGCAGGTGTTATAGGACACCCTTCCCTCCACTT
TTTTGGAGCATTTTTCAAAGCTCTTCCGAGAGCAGAAGCTTCTCAATTTTTCCACCCCAAAAGTTTGAAA
TTCTGCCAAAAAATCTCGCATTTTAACAATTTTTCGAGATGTTTCACGTCCTTTTCATTGCGATTTCCCA
ACTTTATTATACATAGTTGATAATTCACTGGCCGTCGTTTTACAACGTCGTGACTGGGAAAACCCTGGCG
TTACCCAACTTAATCGCCTTGCAGCACATCCCCCTTTCGCCAGCTGGCGTAATAGCGAAGAGGCCCGCAC
CGATCGCCCTTCCCAACAGTTGCGCAGCCTGAATGGCGAATGGCGCCTGATGCGGTATTTTCTCCTTACG
CATCTGTGCGGTATTTCACACCGCATATGGTGCACTCTCAGTGCAATCTGCTCTGATGCCGCATAGTTAA
GCCAGCCCCGACACCCGCCAACACCCGCTGACGCGCCCTGACGGGCTTGTCTGCTCCCGGCATCCGCTTA
CAGACAAGCTGTGACCGTCTCCGGGAGCTGCATGTGTCAGAGGTTTTCACCGTCATCACCGAAACGCGCG
AGACGAAAGGGCCTCGTGATACGCCTATTTTTATAGGTTAATGTCATGATAATAATGGTTTCTTAGACGT
CAGGTGGCACTTTTCGGGGAAATGTGCGCGGAACCCCTATTTGTTTATTTTTCTAAATACATTCAAATAT
GTATCCGCTCATGAGACAATAACCCTGATAAATGCTTCAATAATATTGAAAAAGGAAGAGTATGAGTATT
CAACATTTCCGTGTCGCCCTTATTCCCTTTTTTGCGGCATTTTGCCTTCCTGTTTTTGCTCACCCAGAAA
CGCTGGTGAAAGTAAAAGATGCTGAAGATCAGTTGGGTGCACGAGTGGGTTACATCGAACTGGATCTCAA
CAGCGGTAAGATCCTTGAGAGTTTTCGCCCCGAAGAACGTTTTCCAATGATGAGCACTTTTAAAGTTCTG
CTATGTGGCGCGGTATTATCCCGTATTGACGCCGGGCAAGAGCAACTCGGTCGCCGCATACACTATTCTC
AGAATGACTTGGTTGAGTACTCACCAGTCACAGAAAAGCATCTTACGGATGGCATGACAGTAAGAGAATT
ATGCAGTGCTGCCATAACCATGAGTGATAACACTGCGGCCAACTTACTTCTGACAACGATCGGAGGACCG
AAGGAGCTAACCGCTTTTTTGCACAACATGGGGGATCATGTAACTCGCCTTGATCGTTGGGAACCGGAGC
TGAATGAAGCCATACCAAACGACGAGCGTGACACCACGATGCCTGTAGCAATGGCAACAACGTTGCGCAA
ACTATTAACTGGCGAACTACTTACTCTAGCTTCCCGGCAACAATTAATAGACTGGATGGAGGCGGATAAA
GTTGCAGGACCACTTCTGCGCTCGGCCCTTCCGGCTGGCTGGTTTATTGCTGATAAATCTGGAGCCGGTG
AGCGTGGGTCTCGCGGTATCATTGCAGCACTGGGGTCAGATGGTAAGCCCTCCCGTATCGTAGTTATCTA
CACGACGGGGAGTCAGGCAACTATGGATGAACGAAATAGACAGATCGCTGAGATAGGTGCCTCACTGATT
AAGCATTGGTAACTGTCAGACCAAGTTTACTCATATATACTTTAGATTGATTTAAAACTTCATTTTTAAT
TTAAAAGGATCTAGGTGAAGATCCTTTTTGATAATCTCATGACCAAAATCCCTTAACGTGAGTTTTCGTT
CCACTGAGCGTCAGACCCCGTAGAAAAGATCAAAGGATCTTCTTGAGATCCTTTTTTTCTGCGCGTAATC
TGCTGCTTGCAAACAAAAAAACCACCGCTACCAGCGGTGGTTTGTTTGCCGGATCAAGAGCTACCAACTC
TTTTTCCGAAGGTAACTGGCTTCAGCAGAGCGCAGATACCAAATACTGTTCTTCTAGTGTAGCCGTAGTT
AGGCCACCACTTCAAGAACTCTGTAGCACCGCCTACATACCTCGCTCTGCTAATCCTGTTACCAGTGGCT
GCTGCCAGTGGCGATAAGTCGTGTCTTACCGGGTTGGACTCAAGACGATAGTTACCGGATAAGGCGCAGC
GGTCGGGCTGAACGGGGGGTTCGTGCACACAGCCCAGCTTGGAGCGAACGACCTACACCGAACTGAGATA
CCTACAGCGTGAGCTATGAGAAAGCGCCACGCTTCCCGAAGGGAGAAAGGCGGACAGGTATCCGGTAAGC
GGCAGGGTCGGAACAGGAGAGCGCACGAGGGAGCTTCCAGGGGGAAACGCCTGGTATCTTTATAGTCCTG
TCGGGTTTCGCCACCTCTGACTTGAGCGTCGATTTTTGTGATGCTCGTCAGGGGGGCGGAGCCTATGGAA
AAACGCCAGCAACGCGGCCTTTTTACGGTTCCTGGTCTTTTGCTGGCCTTTTGCTCACATGTTCTTTCCT
GCGTTATCCCCTGATTCTGTGGATAACCGTATTACCGCCTTTGAGTGAGCTGATACCAGCGGATAACAAT
TTCACA
